Addgene plasmid #184324: K118N
Purpose: To study dynamics of G-actin using NMR spectroscopy.
Depositing lab: Michael Rosen. Depositing organization: University of Texas Southwestern Medical Center. Publication: Bound nucleotide can control the dynamic architecture of monomeric actin. Ali R, Zahm JA, Rosen MK. Nat Struct Mol Biol. 2022 Apr;29(4):320-328. doi: 10.1038/s41594-022-00743-5. Epub 2022 Mar 24. PubMed 35332323.
Backbone
  Vector backbone: pPICZ B
  Backbone manufacturer: Invitrogen
  Backbone size w/o insert (bp): 3328
  Vector type: Yeast Expression
  Selectable markers: Zeocin
Growth in bacteria
  Bacterial resistance: Bleocin (Zeocin), 50 μg/mL
  Growth temperature: 37°C
  Growth strain: DH5alpha
  Copy number: Unknown
Gene/Insert
  Gene/Insert name: Act5C
  Species: D. melanogaster (fly)
  Insert size (bp): 1431
  Mutation: K118N
  Entrez Gene: Act5C (a.k.a. Dmel_CG4027, A, A4V404_DROME, ACT, ACT1_DROME, ACT5C, Ac5C, Act, Act-5C, Act5, Act5c, Actin, Actin/BAP47, Actin5C, ArpA, BAP47, Bap47, CG4027, Dmel\CG4027, F-ACTIN, F-Actin, F-actin, G-actin, M32055, T11, act, act 5C, act5C, actin, actin5C, actomyosin, anon-EST:fe2D2, beta-Actin, beta-actin, beta-actin/Bap47, chrX:5748184..5748304, cyt5C, f-actin, l(1)G0009, l(1)G0010, l(1)G0025, l(1)G0079, l(1)G0117, l(1)G0177, l(1)G0245, l(1)G0330, l(1)G0420, l(1)G0486)
  Promoter: AOX1
  Tag / fusion protein: Hexahistidine followed by B-thymosin (N terminal on insert)
  Cloning method: Restriction Enzyme; 5′ cloning site EcoRI (not destroyed); 3′ cloning site NotI (not destroyed)
  Sequencing primers: 5′ 5'-GACTGGTTCCAATTGACAAGC-3'; 3′ 5'-GCAAATGGCATTCTGACATCC-3'
Resource information
  A portion of this plasmid was derived from a plasmid made by: Lab stock
Terms and licenses: Academic/Nonprofit Terms; Industry Terms: Not Available to Industry
Depositor comments: Insert was expressed in fusion with beta-thymosin4. Can be expressed in GS115.
How to cite: K118N was a gift from Michael Rosen (Addgene plasmid # 184324 ; http://n2t.net/addgene:184324 ; RRID:Addgene_184324)
