[The description below was written by a language model from this plasmid's Addgene catalogue record and pLannotate feature annotations shown in this document.]
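Description:
K118N is a Pichia pastoris (Komagataella phaffii) expression plasmid built on the Invitrogen pPICZ B backbone, carrying Drosophila melanogaster cytoplasmic actin Act5C with a K118N substitution. The insert was cloned between EcoRI and NotI, downstream of the methanol-inducible AOX1 promoter and upstream of the AOX1 transcription terminator. The catalogue describes an N-terminal hexahistidine tag followed by beta-thymosin, and the depositor notes that actin is expressed as a fusion with thymosin beta-4. The feature table agrees, showing a thymosin beta-4 fragment just after the AOX1 promoter and ahead of the Act5C coding sequence, which spans the numbering origin of the circular record. A short 6xHis-type match also lies downstream of actin, most likely the backbone's own C-terminal tag region; the record does not say whether it is translated. Thymosin beta-4 is an actin-monomer-sequestering peptide, so fusing it to actin is generally a way of keeping the recombinant protein monomeric during expression.

Selection in both hosts relies on a single Sh ble (Zeocin/bleomycin resistance) gene driven by tandem promoters, yeast TEF1 and the synthetic bacterial EM7, with a CYC1 terminator. A high-copy ColE1/pUC origin supports propagation in E. coli; there is no yeast origin, consistent with pPICZ vectors being used by genomic integration. The depositor mentions GS115 as a suitable expression strain.

The sequenced record (5,978 nt) is larger than the stated backbone plus insert. It contains insE1 and insF1, the transposase genes of E. coli insertion sequence IS3, between BleoR and the CYC1 terminator, suggesting an IS3 insertion in the sequenced stock that the catalogue does not mention. The plasmid's stated purpose is to produce this actin mutant for NMR studies of G-actin dynamics.
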