Features (pLannotate 1.2.2; 13 found; start..end, strand, type, name):
    458..475     +  CDS            capTEV™ (fragment): composite tag for in vivo biotinylation, TEV protease cleavage, and 6xHis tagging
    486..551     +  CDS            AOX1 (fragment): ALOX1_KOMPC - Experimental evidence at protein level: Swiss-Prot protein existence level 1. Major isoform of alcohol oxidase, which catalyzes the oxidation of methanol to formaldehyde and hydrogen peroxide, the first step in the methanol utilization pathway of methylotrophic yeasts. From Komagataella phaffii (strain ATCC 76273 / CBS 7435 / CECT 11047 / NRRL Y-11430 / Wegner 21-1) (Yeast) (Pichia pastoris).
    555..801     +  terminator     AOX1 terminator: Pichia pastoris AOX1; transcription terminator for AOX1
    822..1229    +  promoter       TEF1 promoter: S. cerevisiae TEF1; promoter for EF-1α
   1236..1283    +  promoter       EM7 promoter: synthetic bacterial promoter&nbsp
   1302..1676    +  CDS            BleoR: antibiotic-binding protein; Sh ble from Streptoalloteichus hindustanus; confers resistance to bleomycin, phleomycin, and Zeocin™
   1770..2066    +  CDS            insE1: INSE1_ECOLI - Protein inferred from homology: Swiss-Prot protein existence level 3. Involved in the transposition of the insertion sequence IS3. From Escherichia coli (strain K12).
   2066..2929    +  CDS            insF1: INSF1_ECOLI - Protein inferred from homology: Swiss-Prot protein existence level 3. Involved in the transposition of the insertion sequence IS3. From Escherichia coli (strain K12).
   3003..3250    +  terminator     CYC1 terminator: S. cerevisiae CYC1; transcription terminator for CYC1
   3325..3913    -  rep_origin     ori: high-copy-number ColE1/pMB1/pBR322/pUC origin of replication
   3995..4933    +  promoter       AOX1 promoter: Pichia pastoris AOX1; inducible promoter, regulated by methanol
   4999..5121    +  CDS            TMSB4 (fragment): TYB4_BOVIN - Also known as THYB4. Experimental evidence at protein level: Swiss-Prot protein existence level 1. Seraspenide inhibits the entry of hematopoietic pluripotent stem cells into the S-phase. From Bos taurus (Bovine).
   5242..391     +  CDS            Act5C (across the origin): ACT1_DROME - Experimental evidence at protein level: Swiss-Prot protein existence level 1. Multiple isoforms are involved in various cellular functions such as cytoskeleton structure, cell mobility, chromosome movement and muscle contraction. From Drosophila melanogaster (Fruit fly).
>Addgene plasmid #184324 | K118N | addgene full sequence | sequence record 362387 | Addgene NGS Result
TCAGGTTATTACCATCGGCAACGAAAGATTTCGATGTCCTGAGGCCCTGTTCCAGCCATCATTTTTGGGA
ATGGAGGCATGTGGAATCCACGAGACTACTTACAATTCTATCATGAAGTGTGCTGCAGCTATTAGAAAGG
ACTTGTACGCAAATACGGTCCTGAGTGGAGGAACTACGATGTACCCAGGTATTGCAGATAGAATGCAAAA
GGAAATCACGGCCTTGGCTCCATCTACTATGAAAATTAAAATCATCGCACCACCTGAGCGTAAGTATTCT
GTTTGGATAGGCGGTTCTATATTGGCCTCTCTTAGTACATTCCAACAAATGTGGATCTCTAAACAGGAAT
ACGATGAATCAGGACCAAGTATCGTCCACCGTAAGTGCTTTTAAGCGGCCGCCAGCTTTCTAGAACAAAA
ACTCATCTCAGAAGAGGATCTGAATAGCGCCGTCGACCATCATCATCATCATCATTGAGTTTGTAGCCTT
AGACATGACTGTTCCTCAGTTCAAGTTGGGCACTTACGAGAAGACCGGTCTTGCTAGATTCTAATCAAGA
GGATGTCAGAATGCCATTTGCCTGAGAGATGCAGGCTTCATTTTTGATACTTTTTTATTTGTAACCTATA
TAGTATAGGATTTTTTTTGTCATTTTGTTTCTTCTCGTACGAGCTTGCTCCTGATCAGCCTATCTCGCAG
CTGATGAATATCTTGTGGTAGGGGTTTGGGAAAATCATTCGAGTTTGATGTTTTTCTTGGTATTTCCCAC
TCCTCTTCAGAGTACAGAAGATTAAGTGAGACCTTCGTTTGTGCGGATCCCCCACACACCATAGCTTCAA
AATGTTTCTACTCCTTTTTTACTCTTCCAGATTTTCTCGGACTCCGCGCATCGCCGTACCACTTCAAAAC
ACCCAAGCACAGCATACTAAATTTCCCCTCTTTCTTCCTCTAGGGTGTCGTTAATTACCCGTACTAAAGG
TTTGGAAAAGAAAAAAGAGACCGCCTCGTTTCTTTTTCTTCGTCGAAAAAGGCAATAAAAATTTTTATCA
CGTTTCTTTTTCTTGAAAATTTTTTTTTTTGATTTTTTTCTCTTTCGATGACCTCCCATTGATATTTAAG
TTAATAAACGGTCTTCAATTTCTCAAGTTTCAGTTTCATTTTTCTTGTTCTATTACAACTTTTTTTACTT
CTTGCTCATTAGAAAGAAAGCATAGCAATCTAATCTAAGGGCGGTGTTGACAATTAATCATCGGCATAGT
ATATCGGCATAGTATAATACGACAAGGTGAGGAACTAAACCATGGCCAAGTTGACCAGTGCCGTTCCGGT
GCTCACCGCGCGCGACGTCGCCGGAGCGGTCGAGTTCTGGACCGACCGGCTCGGGTTCTCCCGGGACTTC
GTGGAGGACGACTTCGCCGGTGTGGTCCGGGACGACGTGACCCTGTTCATCAGCGCGGTCCAGGACCAGG
TGGTGCCGGACAACACCCTGGCCTGGGTGTGGGTGCGCGGCCTGGACGAGCTGTACGCCGAGTGGTCGGA
GGTCGTGTCCACGAACTTCCGGGACGCCTCCGGGCCGGCCATGACCGAGATCGGCGAGCAGCCGTGGGGG
CGGGAGTTCGCCCTGCGCGACCCGGCCGGCAACTGCGTGCACTTCGTGGCCGAGGAGCAGGACTGACACG
TCCGACGCGGCCCGACGGGTCCGATGATCTTACCCAGCAATAGTGGACACGCGGCTAAGTGAGTAAACTC
TCAGTCAGAGGTGACTCACATGACAAAAACAGTATCAACCAGTAAAAAACCCCGTAAACAGCATTCGCCT
GAATTTCGCAGTGAAGCCCTGAAGCTTGCTGAACGCATCGGTGTTACTGCCGCAGCCCGTGAACTCAGCC
TGTATGAATCACAGCTCTACAACTGGCGCAGTAAACAGCAAAATCAGCAGACGTCTTCTGAACGTGAACT
GGAGATGTCTACCGAGATTGCACGTCTCAAACGCCAGCTGGCAGAACGGGATGAAGAGCTGGCTATCCTC
CAAAAGGCCGCGACATACTTCGCGAAGCGCCTGAAATGAAGTATGTCTTTATTGAAAAACATCAGGCTGA
GTTCAGCATCAAAGCAATGTGCCGCGTGCTCCGGGTGGCCCGCAGCGGCTGGTATACGTGGTGTCAGCGG
CGGACAAGGATAAGCACGCGTCAGCAGTTCCGCCAACACTGCGACAGCGTTGTCCTCGCGGCTTTTACCC
GGTCAAAACAGCGTTACGGTGCCCCACGCCTGACGGATGAACTGCGTGCTCAGGGTTACCCCTTTAACGT
AAAAACCGTGGCGGCAAGCCTGCGCCGTCAGGGACTGAGGGCAAAGGCCTCCCGGAAGTTCAGCCCGGTC
AGCTACCGCGCACACGGCCTGCCTGTGTCAGAAAATCTGTTGGAGCAGGATTTTTACGCCAGTGGCCCGA
ACCAGAAGTGGGCAGGAGACATCACGTACTTACGTACAGATGAAGGCTGGCTGTATCTGGCAGTGGTCAT
TGACCTGTGGTCACGTGCCGTTATTGGCTGGTCAATGTCGCCACGCATGACGGCGCAACTGGCCTGCGAT
GCCCTGCAGATGGCGCTGTGGCGGCGTAAGAGGCCCCGGAACGTTATCGTTCACACGGACCGTGGAGGCC
AGTACTGTTCAGCAGATTATCAGGCGCAACTGAAGCGGCATAATCTGCGTGGAAGTATGAGCGCAAAAGG
TTGCTGCTACGATAATGCCTGCGTGGAAAGCTTCTTTCATTCGCTGAAAGTGGAATGTATCCATGGAGAA
CACTTTATCAGCCGGGAAATAATGCGGGCAACGGTGTTTAATTATATCGAATGTGATTACAATCGGTGGC
GGCGGCACAGTTGGTGTGGCGGCCTCAGTCCGGAACAATTTGAAAACAAGAACCTCGCTTAGGCCTGTGT
CCATATTACGTGGGTAGGATCACGAGGCCTCGGAGATCCGTCCCCCTTTTCCTTTGTCGATATCATGTAA
TTAGTTATGTCACGCTTACATTCACGCCCTCCCCCCACATCCGCTCTAACCGAAAAGGAAGGAGTTAGAC
AACCTGAAGTCTAGGTCCCTATTTATTTTTTTATAGTTATGTTAGTATTAAGAACGTTATTTATATTTCA
AATTTTTCTTTTTTTTCTGTACAGACGCGTGTACGCATGTAACATTATACTGAAAACCTTGCTTGAGAAG
GTTTTGGGACGCTCGAAGGCTTTAATTTGCAAGCTGGAGACCAACATGTGAGCAAAAGGCCAGCAAAAGG
CCAGGAACCGTAAAAAGGCCGCGTTGCTGGCGTTTTTCCATAGGCTCCGCCCCCCTGACGAGCATCACAA
AAATCGACGCTCAAGTCAGAGGTGGCGAAACCCGACAGGACTATAAAGATACCAGGCGTTTCCCCCTGGA
AGCTCCCTCGTGCGCTCTCCTGTTCCGACCCTGCCGCTTACCGGATACCTGTCCGCCTTTCTCCCTTCGG
GAAGCGTGGCGCTTTCTCATAGCTCACGCTGTAGGTATCTCAGTTCGGTGTAGGTCGTTCGCTCCAAGCT
GGGCTGTGTGCACGAACCCCCCGTTCAGCCCGACCGCTGCGCCTTATCCGGTAACTATCGTCTTGAGTCC
AACCCGGTAAGACACGACTTATCGCCACTGGCAGCAGCCACTGGTAACAGGATTAGCAGAGCGAGGTATG
TAGGCGGTGCTACAGAGTTCTTGAAGTGGTGGCCTAACTACGGCTACACTAGAAGAACAGTATTTGGTAT
CTGCGCTCTGCTGAAGCCAGTTACCTTCGGAAAAAGAGTTGGTAGCTCTTGATCCGGCAAACAAACCACC
GCTGGTAGCGGTGGTTTTTTTGTTTGCAAGCAGCAGATTACGCGCAGAAAAAAAGGATCTCAAGAAGATC
CTTTGATCTTTTCTACGGGGTCTGACGCTCAGTGGAACGAAAACTCACGTTAAGGGATTTTGGTCATGAG
ATCAGATCTAACATCCAAAGACGAAAGGTTGAATGAAACCTTTTTGCCATCCGACATCCACAGGTCCATT
CTCACACATAAGTGCCAAACGCAACAGGAGGGGATACACTAGCAGCAGACCGTTGCAAACGCAGGACCTC
CACTCCTCTTCTCCTCAACACCCACTTTTGCCATCGAAAAACCAGCCCAGTTATTGGGCTTGATTGGAGC
TCGCTCATTCCAATTCCTTCTATTAGGCTACTAACACCATGACTTTATTAGCCTGTCTATCCTGGCCCCC
CTGGCGAGGTTCATGTTTGTTTATTTCCGAATGCAACAAGCTCCGCATTACACCCGAACATCACTCCAGA
TGAGGGCTTTCTGAGTGTGGGGTCAAATAGTTTCATGTTCCCCAAATGGCCCAAAACTGACAGTTTAAAC
GCTGTCTTGGAACCTAATATGACAAAAGCGTGATCTCATCCAAGATGAACTAAGTTTGGTTCGTTGAAAT
GCTAACGGCCAGTTGGTCAAAAAGAAACTTCCAAAAGTCGGCATACCGTTTGTCTTGTTTGGTATTGATT
GACGAATGCTCAAAAATAATCTCATTAATGCTTAGCGCAGTCTCTCTATCGCTTCTGAACCCCGGTGCAC
CTGTGCCGAAACGCAAATGGGGAAACACCCGCTTTTTGGATGATTATGCATTGTCTCCACATTGTATGCT
TCCAAGATTCTGGTGGGAATACTGCTGATAGCCTAACGTTCATGATCAAAATTTAACTGTTCTAACCCCT
ACTTGACAGCAATATATAAACAGAAGGAAGCTGCCCTGTCTTAAACCTTTTTTTTTATCATCATTATTAG
CTTACTTTCATAATTGCGACTGGTTCCAATTGACAAGCTTTTGATTTTAACGACTTTTAACGACAACTTG
AGAAGATCAAAAAACAACTAATTATTCGAAACGAGGAATTCGCCATGGGTCACCATCATCATCATCACGG
CGGCTCCGGAGGTTCTGGTGGATCTGCCTCCGACAAGCCCGACATGGCTGAGATTGAGAAGTTTGACAAA
TCCAAGTTAAAAAAAACAGAGACCCAGGAGAAGAACCCTCTACCTAGTAAGGAGACTATTGAACAGGAAA
AACAAGCCGGTGAAAGTGGTGGATCCGGTGGCTCTGGCGGTTCTGGAGGAAGTGGTGGTTCAGGAGGATC
AGGTGGATCTGGCGGATCCGGAGGAAGTGGTGGATCAGAAAACTTGTACTTTCAAGGCCATATGTGTGAT
GAGGAGGTAGCCGCCTTGGTTGTGGATAACGGTTCAGGTATGTGTAAAGCAGGTTTTGCTGGGGACGACG
CCCCTAGAGCTGTTTTCCCTTCTATTGTAGGTCGACCCCGTCATCAAGGCGTAATGGTCGGCATGGGTCA
AAAAGACTCTTACGTGGGAGACGAAGCTCAATCTAAAAGAGGAATATTGACATTGAAGTACCCAATTGAG
CATGGTATAGTTACTAACTGGGATGACATGGAGAAAATCTGGCATCACACATTCTACAACGAATTGAGAG
TGGCACCTGAAGAGCATCCAGTCTTATTGACAGAGGCTCCTCTTAATCCAAAAGCCAATAGAGAAAACAT
GACCCAAATAATGTTCGAGACTTTCAACACTCCAGCCATGTATGTCGCCATCCAAGCTGTATTGTCCTTG
TATGCTTCAGGCAGAACCACGGGAATAGTTTTAGACTCAGGAGATGGGGTCTCTCATACTGTACCAATAT
ACGAAGGTTATGCTTTACCTCATGCTATTTTGCGTCTAGATTTGGCTGGCCGTGACCTGACTGATTACCT
TATGAAAATTCTTACAGAACGAGGGTACTCCTTTACCACAACTGCTGAGCGTGAGATTGTCAGAGATATT
AAGGAAAAATTGTGTTACGTTGCCCTTGATTTTGAACAGGAAATGGCTACAGCTGCATCTAGTAGTTCAC
TTGAGAAGTCTTACGAATTGCCAGACGG
